>Addgene plasmid #189782 | pYPQ131-RZ-Cas12j2 | addgene full sequence | sequence record 375102 | Addgene NGS Result
CGCGTTCTGCATTAATGAATCGGCCAACGCGCGGGGAGAGGCGGTTTGCGTATTGGGCGCTCTTCCGCTT
CCTCGCTCACTGACTCGCTGCGCTCGGTCGTTCGGCTGCGGCGAGCGGTATCAGCTCACTCAAAGGCGGT
AATACGGTTATCCACAGAATCAGGGGATAACGCAGGAAAGAACATGAATTAATTCTCATGTTTGACAGCT
TATCATCGATTAGCTTTAATGCGGTAGTTTATCACAGTTAAATTGCTAACGCAGTCAGGCACCGTGTATG
AAATCTAACAATGCGCTCATCGTCATCCTCGGCACCGTCACCCTGGATGCTGTAGGCATAGGCTTGGTTA
TGCCGGTACTGCCGGGCCTCTTGCGGGATATCGTCCATTCCGACAGCATCGCCAGTCACTATGGCGTGCT
GCTAGCGCTATATGCGTTGATGCAATTTCTATGCGCACCCGTTCTCGGAGCACTGTCCGACCGCTTTGGC
CGCCGCCCAGTCCTGCTCGCTTCGCTACTTGGAGCCACTATCGACTACGCGATCATGGCGACCACACCCG
TCCTGTGGATTCTCTACGCCGGACGCATCGTGGCCGGCATCACCGGCGCCACAGGTGCGGTTGCTGGCGC
CTATATCGCCGACATCACCGATGGGGAAGATCGGGCTCGCCACTTCGGGCTCATGAGCGCTTGTTTCGGC
GTGGGTATGGTGGCAGGCCCCGTGGCCGGGGGACTGTTGGGCGCCATCTCCTTACATGCACCATTCCTTG
CGGCGGCGGTGCTCAACGGCCTCAACCTACTACTGGGCTGCTTCCTAATGCAGGAGTCGCATAAGGGAGA
GCGCCGACCCATGCCCTTGAGAGCCTTCAACCCAGTCAGCTCCTTCCGGTGGGCGCGGGGCATGACTATC
GTCGCCGCACTTATGACTGTCTTCTTTATCATGCAACTCGTAGGACAGGTGCCGGCAGCGCTCTGGGTCA
TTTTCGGCGAGGACCGCTTTCGCTGGAGCGCGACGATGATCGGCCTGTCGCTTGCGGTATTCGGAATCTT
GCACGCCCTCGCTCAAGCCTTCGTCACTGGTCCCGCCACCAAACGTTTCGGCGAGAAGCAGGCCATTATC
GCCGGCATGGCGGCCGACGCGCTGGGCTACGTCTTGCTGGCGTTCGCGACGCGAGGCTGGATGGCCTTCC
CCATTATGATTCTTCTCGCTTCCGGCGGCATCGGGATGCCCGCGTTGCAGGCCATGCTGTCCAGGCAGGT
AGATGACGACCATCAGGGACAGCTTCAAGGATCGCTCGCGGCTCTTACCAGCCTAACTTCGATCATTGGA
CCGCTGATCGTCACGGCGATTTATGCCGCCTCGGCGAGCACATGGAACGGGTTGGCATGGATTGTAGGCG
CCGCCCTATACCTTGTCTGCCTCCCCGCGTTGCGTCGCGGTGCATGGAGCCGGGCCACCTCGACCTGAAT
GGAAGCCGGCGGCACCTCGCTAACGGATTCACCACTCCAAGAATTGGAGCCAATCAATTCTTGCGGAGAA
CTGTGAATGCGCAAACCAACCCTTGATCGGGGAAGAACAGTATGTCGAGCTATTTTTTGACTTACTGGGG
ATCAAGCCTGATTGGGAGAAAATAAAATATCCCCTATAGTGAGTCGTATTACATGGTCATAGCTGTTTCC
TGGCAGCTCTGGCCCGTGTCTCAAAATCTCTGATGTTACATTGCACAAGATAAAAATATATCATCATGCC
TCCTCTAGAGGTCTCGCTATTCGTTGCTGATGAGTCCGTGAGGACGAAACGAGTAAGCTCGTCCAACGAT
TGCCCCTCACGAGGGGACGAGACGGAGCTCAGTCTGACCGCGGCGTCTCTGGCCGGCATGGTCCCAGCCT
CCTCGCTGGCGCCGGCTGGGCAACATGCTTCGGCATGGCGAATGGGACCATGGGAGACCCTCGAGCCACC
CATGACCAAAATCCCTTAACGTGAGTTACGCGTCGTTCCACTGAGCGTCAGACCCCGTAGAAAAGATCAA
AGGATCTTCTTGAGATCCTTTTTTTCTGCGCGTAATCTGCTGCTTGCAAACAAAAAAACCACCGCTACCA
GCGGTGGTTTGTTTGCCGGATCAAGAGCTACCAACTCTTTTTCCGAAGGTAACTGGCTTCAGCAGAGCGC
AGATACCAAATACTGTTCTTCTAGTGTAGCCGTAGTTAGGCCACCACTTCAAGAACTCTGTAGCACCGCC
TACATACCTCGCTCTGCTAATCCTGTTACCAGTGGCTGCTGCCAGTGGCGATAAGTCGTGTCTTACCGGG
TTGGACTCAAGACGATAGTTACCGGATAAGGCGCAGCGGTCGGGCTGAACGGGGGGTTCGTGCACACAGC
CCAGCTTGGAGCGAACGACCTACACCGAACTGAGATACCTACAGCGTGAGCTATGAGAAAGCGCCACGCT
TCCCGAAGGGAGAAAGGCGGACAGGTATCCGGTAAGCGGCAGGGTCGGAACAGGAGAGCGCACGAGGGAG
CTTCCAGGGGGAAACGCCTGGTATCTTTATAGTCCTGTCGGGTTTCGCCACCTCTGACTTGAGCGTCGAT
TTTTGTGATGCTCGTCAGGGGGGCGGAGCCTATGGAAAAACGCCAGCAACGCGGCCTTTTTACGGTTCCT
TGCCTTTTGCTGGCCTTTTGCTCACATGTTCTTTCCTGCGTTATCCCCTGATTCTGTGGATAACCGTATT
ACCGCCTTTGAGTGAGCTGATACCGCTCGCCGCAGCCGAACGACCGAGCGCAGCGAGTCAGTGAGCGAGG
AAGCGGAAGAGCGCCCAATACGCAAACCGCCTCTCCCCGCGCGTTGGCCGATTCATTAATGCAGCTGGCA
CGACAGGTTTCCCGACTGGAAAGCGGGCAGTGAGCGCAACGCAATTAATACGCGTACCGCTAGCCAGGAA
GAGTTTGTAGAAACGCAAAAAGGCCATCCGTCAGGATGGCCTTCTGCTTAGTTTGATGCCTGGCAGTTTA
TGGCGGGCGTCCTGCCCGCCACCCTCCGGGCCGTTGCTTCACAACGTTCAAATCCGCTCCCGGCGGATTT
GTCCTACTCAGGAGAGCGTTCACCGACAAACAACAGATAAAACGAAAGGCCCAGTCTTCCGACTGAGCCT
TTCGTTTTATTTGATGCCTGGCAGTTCCCTACTCT
Features (pLannotate 1.2.2; 11 found; start..end, strand, type, name):
      7..60      -  CDS            lacI (fragment): lac repressor; lacI; The lac repressor binds to the lac operator to inhibit transcription in E. coli. This inhibition can be relieved by adding lactose or isopropyl-β-D-thiogalactopyranoside (IPTG).
     62..186     -  rep_origin     RSF ori (fragment): Plasmids containing the RSF 1030 origin of replication can be propagated in E. coli cells that contain additional plasmids with compatible origins.
    202..230     +  promoter       tet promoter: E. coli promoter for tetracycline efflux protein gene
    278..1468    +  CDS            TcR: tetracycline efflux protein; tet; confers resistance to tetracycline
   1566..1640    +  CDS            KanR (fragment): aminoglycoside phosphotransferase; aphA-3; confers resistance to kanamycin
   1643..1661    -  promoter       T7 promoter: promoter for bacteriophage T7 RNA polymerase
   1777..1800    +  misc_RNA       sTRSV HHRz (fragment): hammerhead ribozyme from the tobacco ringspot virus satellite RNA (Khvorova et al., 2003)
   2040..2628    +  rep_origin     ori: high-copy-number ColE1/pMB1/pBR322/pUC origin of replication
   2811..2903    +  CDS            lacI (fragment): lac repressor; lacI; The lac repressor binds to the lac operator to inhibit transcription in E. coli. This inhibition can be relieved by adding lactose or isopropyl-β-D-thiogalactopyranoside (IPTG).
   2958..2985    -  terminator     rrnB T2 terminator: transcription terminator T2 from the E. coli rrnB gene
   3117..3160    +  terminator     rrnB T1 terminator: Escherichia coli rrnB; transcription terminator T1 from the E. coli rrnB gene
