[The description below was written by a language model from this plasmid's Addgene catalogue record and pLannotate feature annotations shown in this document.]
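Description:
pYPQ131-RZ-Cas12j2 is a small (about 3.2 kb) empty Golden Gate entry vector for plant CRISPR work, derived from the pYPQ131-STU-Lb backbone. It is designed to receive the first Cas12j2 (CasΦ) crRNA of a multiplexed set. It is propagated in E. coli as a high-copy plasmid from a ColE1/pUC-type origin and is selected with tetracycline through a tet promoter-driven TcR efflux pump gene. The automated annotation also picks up short fragments of lacI, an RSF origin and a kanamycin resistance gene. A T7 promoter and the rrnB T1 and T2 terminators are annotated as well. The fragments look like non-functional backbone remnants, and the terminators are typical of the insulating elements that flank cloning cassettes in entry vectors.

The functional payload is a ribozyme-flanked crRNA cloning cassette. According to the catalogue entry, the spacer is inserted so that the crRNA sits between a hammerhead (HH) ribozyme and a hepatitis delta virus (HDV) ribozyme. After transcription, both ribozymes self-cleave and release a crRNA with precisely defined 5' and 3' ends. This processing allows guides to be expressed from transcripts that would otherwise carry extra sequence, and to be excised from longer transcripts. The feature table detects only a partial hammerhead ribozyme match. It does not annotate the HDV ribozyme, the Cas12j2 direct repeat, the Golden Gate restriction sites or any plant promoter, so the record does not state which promoter drives the cassette or which enzyme is used for cloning. The associated work applies the hypercompact Cas12j2 system to genome editing, gene activation and epigenome editing in plants. This plasmid serves as the crRNA entry module in that toolkit, presumably for subsequent assembly into plant expression vectors.
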