Addgene plasmid #189782: pYPQ131-RZ-Cas12j2
Purpose: (Empty Backbone) Golden Gate entry vector to clone the 1st Cas12j2(CasΦ) crRNA flanked by HH and HDV ribozymes
Depositing lab: Yiping Qi. Depositing organization: University of Maryland, College Park. Publication: Hypercompact CRISPR-Cas12j2 (CasPhi) enables genome editing, gene activation, and epigenome editing in plants. Liu S, Sretenovic S, Fan T, Cheng Y, Li G, Qi A, Tang X, Xu Y, Guo W, Zhong Z, He Y, Liang Y, Han Q, Zheng X, Gu X, Qi Y, Zhang Y. Plant Commun. 2022 Sep 20:100453. doi: 10.1016/j.xplc.2022.100453. PubMed 36127876.
Backbone
  Vector backbone: pYPQ131-STU-Lb
  Vector type: Plant Expression, CRISPR
Growth in bacteria
  Bacterial resistance: Tetracycline, 10 μg/mL
  Growth temperature: 37°C
  Growth strain: DH5alpha
  Copy number: High Copy
Terms and licenses: Academic/Nonprofit Terms; Industry Terms: Not Available to Industry
How to cite: pYPQ131-RZ-Cas12j2 was a gift from Yiping Qi (Addgene plasmid # 189782 ; http://n2t.net/addgene:189782 ; RRID:Addgene_189782)
